Addgene plasmid #87781: pSLIK 3XFLAG-EGFP-NLS hygro
Purpose: Inducible expression of EGFP with a C-terminal NLS sequence
Depositing lab: Kevin Janes. Depositing organization: University of Virginia. Publication: Profiling Subcellular Protein Phosphatase Responses to Coxsackievirus B3 Infection of Cardiomyocytes. Shah M, Smolko CM, Kinicki S, Chapman ZD, Brautigan DL, Janes KA. Mol Cell Proteomics. 2017 Apr;16(4 suppl 1):S244-S262. doi: 10.1074/mcp.O116.063487. Epub 2017 Feb 7. PubMed 28174228.
Backbone
  Vector backbone: pSLIK-Hygro
  Backbone manufacturer: Addgene #25737
  Backbone size w/o insert (bp): 13918
  Total vector size (bp): 13495
  Vector type: Mammalian Expression, Lentiviral
  Selectable markers: Hygromycin
Growth in bacteria
  Bacterial resistance: Ampicillin, 100 μg/mL
  Growth temperature: 37°C
  Growth strain: NEB Stable
  Copy number: Unknown
Gene/Insert
  Gene/Insert name: eGFP
  Species: Synthetic
  Insert size (bp): 771
  GenBank ID: NM
  Tag / fusion protein: 3xFLAG (N terminal on insert); NLS (C terminal on insert)
  Cloning method: Gateway Cloning
  Sequencing primers: 5′ CMV-F; 3′ hUBCpro-R
Resource information
  A portion of this plasmid was derived from a plasmid made by: eGFP purchased from Addgene (Plasmid #25899)
Terms and licenses: Academic/Nonprofit Terms; Industry Terms: Not Available to Industry
How to cite: pSLIK 3XFLAG-EGFP-NLS hygro was a gift from Kevin Janes (Addgene plasmid # 87781 ; http://n2t.net/addgene:87781 ; RRID:Addgene_87781)
