[The description below was written by a language model from this plasmid's Addgene catalogue record and pLannotate feature annotations shown in this document.]
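Description:
pSLIK 3XFLAG-EGFP-NLS hygro is a lentiviral, mammalian expression plasmid of about 13.5 kb built on the pSLIK-Hygro single-vector doxycycline-inducible backbone, with the payload introduced by Gateway recombination (attB1 and attB2 sites flank the inducible cassette). In bacteria it is maintained through a high-copy ColE1/pUC-type origin and selected with ampicillin (AmpR). An f1 origin and an SV40/EM7-driven BleoR cassette also sit in the plasmid backbone outside the viral genome. The transfer genome has a CMV enhancer/promoter fused to a truncated HIV-1 5' LTR, followed by the Ψ packaging signal, a gag fragment, the RRE and cPPT/CTS. A WPRE, a truncated 3' LTR region and a bGH polyadenylation signal lie downstream. This hybrid 5' LTR drives genomic RNA production in packaging cells.

The payload is EGFP carrying an N-terminal 3xFLAG epitope and, according to the catalogue entry, a C-terminal nuclear localisation signal. The NLS is not annotated as a separate feature, though unannotated sequence lies between the EGFP coding region and attB2. Expression is driven by the tight TRE promoter (seven tet operators plus a minimal CMV promoter). Immediately downstream, a human UbC promoter constitutively expresses rtTA3, followed by an EMCV IRES and the hygromycin resistance gene. Transduced cells can therefore be selected with hygromycin, and they already carry the transactivator needed to switch on the FLAG-tagged, nuclear-targeted EGFP when doxycycline is added. The stated purpose is inducible expression of EGFP-NLS, and the associated study profiled subcellular protein phosphatase responses in cardiomyocytes.

A second, 5 kb sequencing record covers only backbone elements with a single LTR. It lacks the viral payload and should not be taken as the full construct.
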