Features (pLannotate 1.2.2; 42 found; start..end, strand, type, name):
     11..35      +  protein_bind   attB1: mutant version of attB; recombination site for the Gateway® BP reaction BP Clonase™
     67..381     +  promoter       tight TRE promoter: Tet-responsive promoter PTight, consisting of seven tet operator sequences followed by the minimal CMV promoter
    390..455     +  CDS            3xFLAG: three tandem FLAG® epitope tags, followed by an enterokinase cleavage site
    462..1175    +  CDS            EGFP: EGFP is a basic (constitutively fluorescent) green fluorescent protein published in 1996, derived from Aequorea victoria. It is reported to be a rapidly-maturing weak dimer with moderate acid sensitivity.
   1268..1292    -  protein_bind   attB2: mutant version of attB; recombination site for the Gateway® BP reaction BP Clonase™
   1342..2553    +  promoter       UbC promoter: human ubiquitin C promoter
   2618..2670    +  misc_feature   MCS (fragment): multiple cloning site
   2678..3375    +  CDS            rtTA3 (fragment): reverse tetracycline transactivator 3 activates expression from Tet-responsive promoters in the presence of doxycycline
   3305..3415    +  CDS            VP48: 3 tandem repeats of the minimal activation domain of herpes simplex virus VP16 (Cheng et al., 2013)
   3571..4033    +  misc_feature   IRES: internal ribosome entry site (IRES) of the encephalomyocarditis virus (EMCV)
   4091..5111    +  CDS            HygR (fragment): aminoglycoside phosphotransferase from E. coli; aph(4)-Ia; confers resistance to hygromycin
   5129..5407    +  CDS            yokD (fragment): YOKD_BACSU - Experimental evidence at protein level: Swiss-Prot protein existence level 1. May contribute to antibiotic resistance. From Bacillus subtilis (strain 168).
   5437..5520    +  CDS            large T antigen (fragment): large T antigen from SV40 (simian virus 40)
   5554..5577    +  misc_feature   MCS (fragment): pBluescript multiple cloning site
   5577..6165    +  misc_feature   WPRE: woodchuck hepatitis virus posttranscriptional regulatory element
   6166..6185    +  misc_feature   MCS (fragment): pBluescript multiple cloning site
   6187..6687    +  CDS            nef (fragment): NEF_HV1LA - Experimental evidence at protein level: Swiss-Prot protein existence level 1. Extracellular Nef protein targets CD4(+) T-lymphocytes for apoptosis by interacting with CXCR4 surface receptors. From Human immunodeficiency virus type 1 group M subtype B (isolate Lai) (HIV-1).
   6694..6874    +  LTR            5' LTR (truncated): truncated 5' long terminal repeat (LTR) from HIV-1
   6906..7130    +  polyA_signal   bGH poly(A) signal: bovine growth hormone polyadenylation signal
   7134..7155    +  promoter       SV40 promoter (fragment): SV40 enhancer and early promoter
   7176..7604    +  rep_origin     f1 ori (sequence partly withheld): f1 bacteriophage origin of replication; arrow indicates direction of (+) strand synthesis
   7618..7947    +  promoter       SV40 promoter: SV40 enhancer and early promoter
   7995..8042    +  promoter       EM7 promoter: synthetic bacterial promoter&nbsp
   8061..8435    +  CDS            BleoR: antibiotic-binding protein; Sh ble from Streptoalloteichus hindustanus; confers resistance to bleomycin, phleomycin, and Zeocin™
   8445..8570    +  CDS            ble (fragment): BLE_KLEPN - Experimental evidence at protein level: Swiss-Prot protein existence level 1. Binding protein with a strong affinity to the bleomycin family of antibiotics. Binds to CL990; an antimitotic-antibiotic compound. From Klebsiella pneumoniae.
   8565..8686    +  polyA_signal   SV40 poly(A) signal: SV40 polyadenylation signal
   8757..8779    -  protein_bind   lac operator (fragment): The lac repressor binds to the lac operator to inhibit transcription in E. coli. This inhibition can be relieved by adding lactose or isopropyl-β-D-thiogalactopyranoside (IPTG). lac repressor encoded by lacI
   8783..8813    -  promoter       lac promoter: promoter for the E. coli lac operon
   8828..8849    -  protein_bind   CAP binding site: CAP binding activates transcription in the presence of cAMP. E. coli catabolite activator protein
   8862..8954    -  CDS            lacI (fragment): lac repressor; lacI; The lac repressor binds to the lac operator to inhibit transcription in E. coli. This inhibition can be relieved by adding lactose or isopropyl-β-D-thiogalactopyranoside (IPTG).
   9137..9725    -  rep_origin     ori: high-copy-number ColE1/pMB1/pBR322/pUC origin of replication
   9896..10756   -  CDS            AmpR: β-lactamase; bla; confers resistance to ampicillin, carbenicillin, and related antibiotics
  10757..10861   -  promoter       AmpR promoter: bla
  10920..10972   -  misc_feature   bom (fragment): basis of mobility region from pBR322
  11127..11506   +  enhancer       CMV enhancer: human cytomegalovirus immediate early enhancer
  11507..11706   +  promoter       CMV promoter: human cytomegalovirus (CMV) immediate early promoter
  11724..11904   +  LTR            5' LTR (truncated): truncated 5' long terminal repeat (LTR) from HIV-1
  11951..12076   +  misc_feature   HIV-1 Ψ: packaging signal of human immunodeficiency virus type 1
  12060..12423   +  CDS            HIV-1 gag (fragment): gag protein from human immunodeficiency virus 1; gag
  12569..12802   +  misc_feature   RRE: The Rev response element (RRE) of HIV-1 allows for Rev-dependent mRNA export from the nucleus to the cytoplasm.
  13179..13279   +  CDS            Rev (fragment): human immunodeficiency virus 1 (HIV-1) Rev protein; rev; enhances nuclear export of unspliced and incompletely spliced viral mRNAs
  13329..13446   +  misc_feature   cPPT/CTS: central polypurine tract and central termination sequence of HIV-1
>Addgene plasmid #87781 | pSLIK 3XFLAG-EGFP-NLS hygro | addgene full sequence | sequence record 178091 | Addgene NGS Result
ACAGTTATCAACAAGTTTGTACAAAAAAGCAGGCTTTAAAGGAACCAATTCAGTCGACTGGATCCCGAGT
TTACTCCCTATCAGTGATAGAGAACGTATGTCGAGTTTACTCCCTATCAGTGATAGAGAACGATGTCGAG
TTTACTCCCTATCAGTGATAGAGAACGTATGTCGAGTTTACTCCCTATCAGTGATAGAGAACGTATGTCG
AGTTTACTCCCTATCAGTGATAGAGAACGTATGTCGAGTTTATCCCTATCAGTGATAGAGAACGTATGTC
GAGTTTACTCCCTATCAGTGATAGAGAACGTATGTCGAGGTAGGCGTGTACGGTGGGAGGCCTATATAAG
CAGAGCTCGTTTAGTGAACCGTCAGATCGCCACTAGATGGACTACAAAGACCATGACGGTGATTATAAAG
ATCATGACATCGATTACAAGGATGACGATGACAAGACTAGTGTGAGCAAGGGCGAGGAGCTGTTCACCGG
GGTGGTGCCCATCCTGGTCGAGCTGGACGGCGACGTAAACGGCCACAAGTTCAGCGTGTCTGGCGAGGGC
GAGGGCGATGCCACCTACGGCAAGCTGACCCTGAAGTTCATCTGCACCACCGGCAAGCTGCCCGTGCCCT
GGCCCACCCTCGTGACCACCCTGACCTACGGCGTGCAGTGCTTCAGCCGCTACCCCGACCACATGAAGCA
GCACGACTTCTTCAAGTCCGCCATGCCCGAAGGCTACGTCCAGGAGCGCACCATCTTCTTCAAGGACGAC
GGCAACTACAAGACCCGCGCCGAGGTGAAGTTCGAGGGCGACACCCTGGTGAACCGCATCGAGCTGAAGG
GCATCGACTTCAAGGAGGACGGCAACATCCTGGGGCACAAGCTGGAGTACAACTACAACAGCCACAACGT
CTATATCATGGCCGACAAGCAGAAGAACGGCATCAAGGCGAACTTCAAGATCCGCCACAACATCGAGGAC
GGCAGCGTGCAGCTCGCCGACCACTACCAGCAGAACACCCCCATCGGCGACGGCCCCGTGCTGCTGCCCG
ACAACCACTACCTGAGCACCCAGTCCGCCCTGAGCAAAGACCCCAACGAGAAGCGCGATCACATGGTCCT
GCTGGAGTTCGTGACCGCCGCCGGGATCACTCTCGGCATGGACGAGCTGTACAAGTCCAAGGGTGGGCGC
GCCGACGGTGGTTCTGGTCCGAAGAAAAAACGTAAAGTGTAGCAATTGGAAGACTAATGCGTTTTCGAGA
TATCTAGACCCAGCTTTCTTGTACAAAGTGGTTGATAACATCTCGAGCCATAAAGATGGTTAATTAACCC
ACCCAAGATCTGGCCTCCGCGCCGGGTTTTGGCGCCTCCCGCGGGCGCCCCCCTCCTCACGGCGAGCGCT
GCCACGTCAGACGAAGGGCGCAGCGAGCGTCCTGATCCTTCCGCCCGGACGCTCAGGACAGCGGCCCGCT
GCTCATAAGACTCGGCCTTAGAACCCCAGTATCAGCAGAAGGACATTTTAGGACGGGACTTGGGTGACTC
TAGGGCACTGGTTTTCTTTCCAGAGAGCGGAACAGGCGAGGAAAAGTAGTCCCTTCTCGGCGATTCTGCG
GAGGGATCTCCGTGGGGCGGTGAACGCCGATGATTATATAAGGACGCGCCGGGTGTGGCACAGCTAGTTC
CGTCGCAGCCGGGATTTGGGTCGCGGTTCTTGTTTGTGGATCGCTGTGATCGTCACTTGGTGAGTAGCGG
GCTGCTGGGCTGGCCGGGGCTTTCGTGGCCGCCGGGCCGCTCGGTGGGACGGAAGCGTGTGGAGAGACCG
CCAAGGGCTGTAGTCTGGGTCCGCGAGCAAGGTTGCCCTGAACTGGGGGTTGGGGGGAGCGCAGCAAAAT
GGCGGCTGTTCCCGAGTCTTGAATGGAAGACGCTTGTGAGGCGGGCTGTGAGGTCGTTGAAACAAGGTGG
GGGGCATGGTGGGCGGCAAGAACCCAAGGTCTTGAGGCCTTCGCTAATGCGGGAAAGCTCTTATTCGGGT
GAGATGGGCTGGGGCACCATCTGGGGACCCTGACGTGAAGTTTGTCACTGACTGGAGAACTCGGTTTGTC
GTCTGTTGCGGGGGCGGCAGTTATGGCGGTGCCGTTGGGCAGTGCACCCGTACCTTTGGGAGCGCGCGCC
CTCGTCGTGTCGTGACGTCACCCGTTCTGTTGGCTTATAATGCAGGGTGGGGCCACCTGCCGGTAGGTGT
GCGGTAGGCTTTTCTCCGTCGCAGGACGCAGGGTTCGGGCCTAGGGTAGGCTCTCCTGAATCGACAGGCG
CCGGACCTCTGGTGAGGGGAGGGATAAGTGAGGCGTCAGTTTCTTTGGTCGGTTTTATGTACCTATCTTC
TTAAGTAGCTGAAGCTCCGGTTTTGAACTATGCGCTCGGGGTTGGCGAGTGTGTTTTGTGAAGTTTTTTA
GGCACCTTTTGAAATGTAATCATTTGGGTCAATATGTAATTTTCAGTGTTAGACTAGTAAATTGTCCGCT
AAATTCTGGCCGTTTTTGGCTTTTTTGTTAGACGAAGCTTGGTACCGAGCTCGGATCTCCACCCCGTACC
GGTCCTGCAGGATTTAAATGGCGCGCCGCTAGCGCTACCGGACTCAGATCTCGAGCTCAAGCTTCGAATT
CTGCAGTCGAATTCACCATGTCTAGACTGGACAAGAGCAAAGTCATAAACGGAGCTCTGGAATTACTCAA
TGGTGTCGGTATCGAAGGCCTGACGACAAGGAAACTCGCTCAAAAGCTGGGAGTTGAGCAGCCTACCCTG
TACTGGCACGTGAAGAACAAGCGGGCCCTGCTCGATGCCCTGCCAATCGAGATGCTGGACAGGCATCATA
CCCACTTCTGCCCCCTGGAAGGCGAGTCATGGCAAGACTTTCTGCGGAACAACGCCAAGTCATACCGCTG
TGCTCTCCTCTCACATCGCGACGGGGCTAAAGTGCATCTCGGCACCCGCCCAACAGAGAAACAGTACGAA
ACCCTGGAAAATCAGCTCGCGTTCCTGTGTCAGCAAGGCTTCTCCCTGGAGAACGCACTGTACGCTCTGT
CCGCCGTGGGCCACTTTACACTGGGCTGCGTATTGGAGGAACAGGAGCATCAAGTAGCAAAAGAGGAAAG
AGAGACACCTACCACCGATTCTATGCCCCCACTTCTGAGACAAGCAATTGAGCTGTTCGACCGGCAGGGA
GCCGAACCTGCCTTCCTTTTCGGCCTGGAACTAATCATATGTGGCCTGGAGAAACAGCTAAAGTGCGAAA
GCGGCGGGCCGACCGACGCCCTTGACGATTTTGACTTAGACATGCTCCCAGCCGATGCCCTTGACGACTT
TGACCTTGATATGCTGCCTGCTGACGCTCTTGACGATTTTGACCTTGACATGCTCCCCGGGTAACTAAGT
AAGGATCCGCGGCCGCACTAGAGGAATTCCGCCCCTCTCCCCCCCCCCCCTAACGTTACTGGCCGAAGCC
GCTTGGAATAAGGCCGGTGTGCGTTTGTCTATATGTTATTTTCCACCATATTGCCGTCTTTTGGCAATGT
GAGGGCCCGGAAACCTGGCCCTGTCTTCTTGACGAGCATTCCTAGGGGTCTTTCCCCTCTCGCCAAAGGA
ATGCAAGGTCTGTTGAATGTCGTGAAGGAAGCAGTTCCTCTGGAAGCTTCTTGAAGACAAACAACGTCTG
TAGCGACCCTTTGCAGGCAGCGGAACCCCCCACCTGGCGACAGGTGCCTCTGCGGCCAAAAGCCACGTGT
ATAAGATACACCTGCAAAGGCGGCACAACCCCAGTGCCACGTTGTGAGTTGGATAGTTGTGGAAAGAGTC
AAATGGCTCTCCTCAAGCGTATTCAACAAGGGGCTGAAGGATGCCCAGAAGGTACCCCATTGTATGGGAT
CTGATCTGGGGCCTCGGTGCACATGCTTTACATGTGTTTAGTCGAGGTTAAAAAAACGTCTAGGCCCCCC
GAACCACGGGGACGTGGTTTTCCTTTGAAAAACACGATGATAAGCTTACCGGTACGCGTGATAGCTTGCC
ACAACCCGTACCAAAGATGGATAGATCCGGAAAGCCTGAACTCACCGCGACGTCTGTCGAGAAGTTTCTG
ATCGAAAAGTTCGACAGCGTCTCCGACCTGATGCAGCTCTCGGAGGGCGAAGAATCTCGTGCTTTCAGCT
TCGATGTAGGAGGGCGTGGATATGTCCTGCGGGTAAATAGCTGCGCCGATGGTTTCTACAAAGATCGTTA
TGTTTATCGGCACTTTGCATCGGCCGCGCTCCCGATTCCGGAAGTGCTTGACATTGGGGAATTCAGCGAG
AGCCTGACCTATTGCATCTCCCGCCGTGCACAGGGTGTCACGTTGCAAGACCTGCCTGAAACCGAACTGC
CCGCTGTTCTGCAGCCGGTCGCGGAGGCCATGGATGCGATCGCTGCGGCCGATCTTAGCCAGACGAGCGG
GTTCGGCCCATTCGGACCGCAAGGAATCGGTCAATACACTACATGGCGTGATTTCATATGCGCGATTGCT
GATCCCCATGTGTATCACTGGCAAACTGTGATGGACGACACCGTCAGTGCGTCCGTCGCGCAGGCTCTCG
ATGAGCTGATGCTTTGGGCCGAGGACTGCCCCGAAGTCCGGCACCTCGTGCACGCGGATTTCGGCTCCAA
CAATGTCCTGACGGACAATGGCCGCATAACAGCGGTCATTGACTGGAGCGAGGCGATGTTCGGGGATTCC
CAATACGAGGTCGCCAACATCTTCTTCTGGAGGCCGTGGTTGGCTTGTATGGAGCAGCAGACGCGCTACT
TCGAGCGGAGGCATCCGGAGCTTGCAGGATCGCCGCGGCTCCGGGCGTATATGCTCCGCATTGGTCTTGA
CCAACTCTATCAGAGCTTGGTTGACGGCAATTTCGATGATGCAGCTTGGGCGCAGGGTCGATGCGACGCA
ATCGTCCGATCCGGAGCCGGGACTGTCGGGCGTACACAAATCGCCCGCAGAAGCGCGGCCGTCTGGACCG
ATGGCTGTGTAGAAGTACTCGCCGATAGTGGAAACCGACGCCCCAGCACTCGTCCGAGGGCAAAGGAATA
GAGTAGATGCCGACCGAACAAGAGCTGATTTCGAGAACGCCTCAGCCAGCAACTCGCGCGAGCCTAGCAA
GGCAAATGCGAGAGAACGGCCTTACGCTTGGTGGCACAGTTCTCGTCCACAGTTCGCTAAGCTCGCTCGG
CTGGGTCGCGGGAGGGCCGGTCGCAGTGATTCAGGCCCTTCTGGATTGTGTTGGTCCCCAGGGCACGATT
GTCATGCCCACGCACTCGGGTGATCTGACTGATCCCGCAGATTGGAGATCGCCGCCCGTGCCTGCCGATT
GGGTGCAGATCTCTAGATCTGTACAAGTAAAGCGGCCGCGACTCTAGATCATAATCAGCCATACCACATT
TGTAGAGGTTTTACTTGCTTTAAAAAACCTCCCACACCTCCCCCTGAACCTGAAACATAAAATGAATGCA
ATTGTTGTTGTTTAGTCCCTCCCAATTCGATATCAAGCTTATCGATAATCAACCTCTGGATTACAAAATT
TGTGAAAGATTGACTGGTATTCTTAACTATGTTGCTCCTTTTACGCTATGTGGATACGCTGCTTTAATGC
CTTTGTATCATGCTATTGCTTCCCGTATGGCTTTCATTTTCTCCTCCTTGTATAAATCCTGGTTGCTGTC
TCTTTATGAGGAGTTGTGGCCCGTTGTCAGGCAACGTGGCGTGGTGTGCACTGTGTTTGCTGACGCAACC
CCCACTGGTTGGGGCATTGCCACCACCTGTCAGCTCCTTTCCGGGACTTTCGCTTTCCCCCTCCCTATTG
CCACGGCGGAACTCATCGCCGCCTGCCTTGCCCGCTGCTGGACAGGGGCTCGGCTGTTGGGCACTGACAA
TTCCGTGGTGTTGTCGGGGAAATCATCGTCCTTTCCTTGGCTGCTCGCCTGTGTTGCCACCTGGATTCTG
CGCGGGACGTCCTTCTGCTACGTCCCTTCGGCCCTCAATCCAGCGGACCTTCCTTCCCGCGGCCTGCTGC
CGGCTCTGCGGCCTCTTCCGCGTCTTCGCCTTCGCCCTCAGACGAGTCGGATCTCCCTTTGGGCCGCCTC
CCCGCATCGATACCGTCGACCTCGATCGAGACCTAGAAAAACATGGAGCAATCACAAGTAGCAATACAGC
AGCTACCAATGCTGATTGTGCCTGGCTAGAAGCACAAGAGGAGGAGGAGGTGGGTTTTCCAGTCACACCT
CAGGTACCTTTAAGACCAATGACTTACAAGGCAGCTGTAGATCTTAGCCACTTTTTAAAAGAAAAGGGGG
GACTGGAAGGGCTAATTCACTCCCAACGAAGACAAGATATCCTTGATCTGTGGATCTACCACACACAAGG
CTACTTCCCTGATTGGCAGAACTACACACCAGGGCCAGGGATCAGATATCCACTGACCTTTGGATGGTGC
TACAAGCTAGTACCAGTTGAGCAAGAGAAGGTAGAAGAAGCCAATGAAGGAGAGAACACCCGCTTGTTAC
ACCCTGTGAGCCTGCATGGGATGGATGACCCGGAGAGAGAAGTATTAGAGTGGAGGTTTGACAGCCGCCT
AGCATTTCATCACATGGCCCGAGAGCTGCATCCGGACTGTACTGGGTCTCTCTGGTTAGACCAGATCTGA
GCCTGGGAGCTCTCTGGCTAACTAGGGAACCCACTGCTTAAGCCTCAATAAAGCTTGCCTTGAGTGCTTC
AAGTAGTGTGTGCCCGTCTGTTGTGTGACTCTGGTAACTAGAGATCCCTCAGACCCTTTTAGTCAGTGTG
GAAAATCTCTAGCAGGGCCCGTTTAAACCCGCTGATCAGCCTCGACTGTGCCTTCTAGTTGCCAGCCATC
TGTTGTTTGCCCCTCCCCCGTGCCTTCCTTGACCCTGGAAGGTGCCACTCCCACTGTCCTTTCCTAATAA
AATGAGGAAATTGCATCGCATTGTCTGAGTAGGTGTCATTCTATTCTGGGGGGTGGGGTGGGGCAGGACA
GCAAGGGGGAGGATTGGGAAGACAATAGCAGGCATGCTGGGGATGCGGTGGGCTCTATGGCTTCTGAGGC
GGAAAGAACCAGCTGGGGCTCTAGGGGGTATCCCC
[124 nt withheld, positions 7176-7299]
C
[91 nt withheld, positions 7301-7391]
A
[49 nt withheld, positions 7393-7441]
CCTTTGACGTTGGAGTCCACGTTCTTT
[37 nt withheld, positions 7469-7505]
ACCCTATCTCGGTCTATTCTTTTGATTTATAAGGGATTTTGCCGATTTCGGCCTATTGGTTAAAAAATGA
GCTGATTTAACAAAAATTTAACGCGAATTAATTCTGTGGAATGTGTGTCAGTTAGGGTGTGGAAAGTCCC
CAGGCTCCCCAGCAGGCAGAAGTATGCAAAGCATGCATCTCAATTAGTCAGCAACCAGGTGTGGAAAGTC
CCCAGGCTCCCCAGCAGGCAGAAGTATGCAAAGCATGCATCTCAATTAGTCAGCAACCATAGTCCCGCCC
CTAACTCCGCCCATCCCGCCCCTAACTCCGCCCAGTTCCGCCCATTCTCCGCCCCATGGCTGACTAATTT
TTTTTATTTATGCAGAGGCCGAGGCCGCCTCTGCCTCTGAGCTATTCCAGAAGTAGTGAGGAGGCTTTTT
TGGAGGCCTAGGCTTTTGCAAAAAGCTCCCGGGAGCTTGTATATCCATTTTCGGATCTGATCAGCACGTG
TTGACAATTAATCATCGGCATAGTATATCGGCATAGTATAATACGACAAGGTGAGGAACTAAACCATGGC
CAAGTTGACCAGTGCCGTTCCGGTGCTCACCGCGCGCGACGTCGCCGGAGCGGTCGAGTTCTGGACCGAC
CGGCTCGGGTTCTCCCGGGACTTCGTGGAGGACGACTTCGCCGGTGTGGTCCGGGACGACGTGACCCTGT
TCATCAGCGCGGTCCAGGACCAGGTGGTGCCGGACAACACCCTGGCCTGGGTGTGGGTGCGCGGCCTGGA
CGAGCTGTACGCCGAGTGGTCGGAGGTCGTGTCCACGAACTTCCGGGACGCCTCCGGGCCGGCCATGACC
GAGATCGGCGAGCAGCCGTGGGGGCGGGAGTTCGCCCTGCGCGACCCGGCCGGCAACTGCGTGCACTTCG
TGGCCGAGGAGCAGGACTGACACGTGCTACGAGATTTCGATTCCACCGCCGCCTTCTATGAAAGGTTGGG
CTTCGGAATCGTTTTCCGGGACGCCGGCTGGATGATCCTCCAGCGCGGGGATCTCATGCTGGAGTTCTTC
GCCCACCCCAACTTGTTTATTGCAGCTTATAATGGTTACAAATAAAGCAATAGCATCACAAATTTCACAA
ATAAAGCATTTTTTTCACTGCATTCTAGTTGTGGTTTGTCCAAACTCATCAATGTATCTTATCATGTCTG
TATACCGTCGACCTCTAGCTAGAGCTTGGCGTAATCATGGTCATAGCTGTTTCCTGTGTGAAATTGTTAT
CCGCTCACAATTCCACACAACATACGAGCCGGAAGCATAAAGTGTAAAGCCTGGGGTGCCTAATGAGTGA
GCTAACTCACATTAATTGCGTTGCGCTCACTGCCCGCTTTCCAGTCGGGAAACCTGTCGTGCCAGCTGCA
TTAATGAATCGGCCAACGCGCGGGGAGAGGCGGTTTGCGTATTGGGCGCTCTTCCGCTTCCTCGCTCACT
GACTCGCTGCGCTCGGTCGTTCGGCTGCGGCGAGCGGTATCAGCTCACTCAAAGGCGGTAATACGGTTAT
CCACAGAATCAGGGGATAACGCAGGAAAGAACATGTGAGCAAAAGGCCAGCAAAAGGCCAGGAACCGTAA
AAAGGCCGCGTTGCTGGCGTTTTTCCATAGGCTCCGCCCCCCTGACGAGCATCACAAAAATCGACGCTCA
AGTCAGAGGTGGCGAAACCCGACAGGACTATAAAGATACCAGGCGTTTCCCCCTGGAAGCTCCCTCGTGC
GCTCTCCTGTTCCGACCCTGCCGCTTACCGGATACCTGTCCGCCTTTCTCCCTTCGGGAAGCGTGGCGCT
TTCTCATAGCTCACGCTGTAGGTATCTCAGTTCGGTGTAGGTCGTTCGCTCCAAGCTGGGCTGTGTGCAC
GAACCCCCCGTTCAGCCCGACCGCTGCGCCTTATCCGGTAACTATCGTCTTGAGTCCAACCCGGTAAGAC
ACGACTTATCGCCACTGGCAGCAGCCACTGGTAACAGGATTAGCAGAGCGAGGTATGTAGGCGGTGCTAC
AGAGTTCTTGAAGTGGTGGCCTAACTACGGCTACACTAGAAGAACAGTATTTGGTATCTGCGCTCTGCTG
AAGCCAGTTACCTTCGGAAAAAGAGTTGGTAGCTCTTGATCCGGCAAACAAACCACCGCTGGTAGCGGTG
GTTTTTTTGTTTGCAAGCAGCAGATTACGCGCAGAAAAAAAGGATCTCAAGAAGATCCTTTGATCTTTTC
TACGGGGTCTGACGCTCAGTGGAACGAAAACTCACGTTAAGGGATTTTGGTCATGAGATTATCAAAAAGG
ATCTTCACCTAGATCCTTTTAAATTAAAAATGAAGTTTTAAATCAATCTAAAGTATATATGAGTAAACTT
GGTCTGACAGTTACCAATGCTTAATCAGTGAGGCACCTATCTCAGCGATCTGTCTATTTCGTTCATCCAT
AGTTGCCTGACTCCCCGTCGTGTAGATAACTACGATACGGGAGGGCTTACCATCTGGCCCCAGTGCTGCA
ATGATACCGCGAGACCCACGCTCACCGGCTCCAGATTTATCAGCAATAAACCAGCCAGCCGGAAGGGCCG
AGCGCAGAAGTGGTCCTGCAACTTTATCCGCCTCCATCCAGTCTATTAATTGTTGCCGGGAAGCTAGAGT
AAGTAGTTCGCCAGTTAATAGTTTGCGCAACGTTGTTGCCATTGCTACAGGCATCGTGGTGTCACGCTCG
TCGTTTGGTATGGCTTCATTCAGCTCCGGTTCCCAACGATCAAGGCGAGTTACATGATCCCCCATGTTGT
GCAAAAAAGCGGTTAGCTCCTTCGGTCCTCCGATCGTTGTCAGAAGTAAGTTGGCCGCAGTGTTATCACT
CATGGTTATGGCAGCACTGCATAATTCTCTTACTGTCATGCCATCCGTAAGATGCTTTTCTGTGACTGGT
GAGTACTCAACCAAGTCATTCTGAGAATAGTGTATGCGGCGACCGAGTTGCTCTTGCCCGGCGTCAATAC
GGGATAATACCGCGCCACATAGCAGAACTTTAAAAGTGCTCATCATTGGAAAACGTTCTTCGGGGCGAAA
ACTCTCAAGGATCTTACCGCTGTTGAGATCCAGTTCGATGTAACCCACTCGTGCACCCAACTGATCTTCA
GCATCTTTTACTTTCACCAGCGTTTCTGGGTGAGCAAAAACAGGAAGGCAAAATGCCGCAAAAAAGGGAA
TAAGGGCGACACGGAAATGTTGAATACTCATACTCTTCCTTTTTCAATATTATTGAAGCATTTATCAGGG
TTATTGTCTCATGAGCGGATACATATTTGAATGTATTTAGAAAAATAAACAAATAGGGGTTCCGCGCACA
TTTCCCCGAAAAGTGCCACCTGACGTCGACGGATCGGGAGATCTCCCGATCCCCTATGGTGCACTCTCAG
TACAATCTGCTCTGATGCCGCATAGTTAAGCCAGTATCTGCTCCCTGCTTGTGTGTTGGAGGTCGCTGAG
TAGTGCGCGAGCAAAATTTAAGCTACAACAAGGCAAGGCTTGACCGACAATTGCATGAAGAATCTGCTTA
GGGTTAGGCGTTTTGCGCTGCTTCGCGATGTACGGGCCAGATATACGCGTTGACATTGATTATTGACTAG
TTATTAATAGTAATCAATTACGGGGTCATTAGTTCATAGCCCATATATGGAGTTCCGCGTTACATAACTT
ACGGTAAATGGCCCGCCTGGCTGACCGCCCAACGACCCCCGCCCATTGACGTCAATAATGACGTATGTTC
CCATAGTAACGCCAATAGGGACTTTCCATTGACGTCAATGGGTGGAGTATTTACGGTAAACTGCCCACTT
GGCAGTACATCAAGTGTATCATATGCCAAGTACGCCCCCTATTGACGTCAATGACGGTAAATGGCCCGCC
TGGCATTATGCCCAGTACATGACCTTATGGGACTTTCCTACTTGGCAGTACATCTACGTATTAGTCATCG
CTATTACCATGGTGATGCGGTTTTGGCAGTACATCAATGGGCGTGGATAGCGGTTTGACTCACGGGGATT
TCCAAGTCTCCACCCCATTGACGTCAATGGGAGTTTGTTTTGGCACCAAAATCAACGGGACTTTCCAAAA
TGTCGTAACAACTCCGCCCCATTGACGCAAATGGGCGGTAGGCGTGTACGGTGGGAGGTCTATATAAGCA
GCGCGTTTTGCCTGTACTGGGTCTCTCTGGTTAGACCAGATCTGAGCCTGGGAGCTCTCTGGCTAACTAG
GGAACCCACTGCTTAAGCCTCAATAAAGCTTGCCTTGAGTGCTTCAAGTAGTGTGTGCCCGTCTGTTGTG
TGACTCTGGTAACTAGAGATCCCTCAGACCCTTTTAGTCAGTGTGGAAAATCTCTAGCAGTGGCGCCCGA
ACAGGGACTTGAAAGCGAAAGGGAAACCAGAGGAGCTCTCTCGACGCAGGACTCGGCTTGCTGAAGCGCG
CACGGCAAGAGGCGAGGGGCGGCGACTGGTGAGTACGCCAAAAATTTTGACTAGCGGAGGCTAGAAGGAG
AGAGATGGGTGCGAGAGCGTCAGTATTAAGCGGGGGAGAATTAGATCGCGATGGGAAAAAATTCGGTTAA
GGCCAGGGGGAAAGAAAAAATATAAATTAAAACATATAGTATGGGCAAGCAGGGAGCTAGAACGATTCGC
AGTTAATCCTGGCCTGTTAGAAACATCAGAAGGCTGTAGACAAATACTGGGACAGCTACAACCATCCCTT
CAGACAGGATCAGAAGAACTTAGATCATTATATAATACAGTAGCAACCCTCTATTGTGTGCATCAAAGGA
TAGAGATAAAAGACACCAAGGAAGCTTTAGACAAGATAGAGGAAGAGCAAAACAAAAGTAAGACCACCGC
ACAGCAAGCGGCCGCTGATCTTCAGACCTGGAGGAGGAGATATGAGGGACAATTGGAGAAGTGAATTATA
TAAATATAAAGTAGTAAAAATTGAACCATTAGGAGTAGCACCCACCAAGGCAAAGAGAAGAGTGGTGCAG
AGAGAAAAAAGAGCAGTGGGAATAGGAGCTTTGTTCCTTGGGTTCTTGGGAGCAGCAGGAAGCACTATGG
GCGCAGCGTCAATGACGCTGACGGTACAGGCCAGACAATTATTGTCTGGTATAGTGCAGCAGCAGAACAA
TTTGCTGAGGGCTATTGAGGCGCAACAGCATCTGTTGCAACTCACAGTCTGGGGCATCAAGCAGCTCCAG
GCAAGAATCCTGGCTGTGGAAAGATACCTAAAGGATCAACAGCTCCTGGGGATTTGGGGTTGCTCTGGAA
AACTCATTTGCACCACTGCTGTGCCTTGGAATGCTAGTTGGAGTAATAAATCTCTGGAACAGATTTGGAA
TCACACGACCTGGATGGAGTGGGACAGAGAAATTAACAATTACACAAGCTTAATACACTCCTTAATTGAA
GAATCGCAAAACCAGCAAGAAAAGAATGAACAAGAATTATTGGAATTAGATAAATGGGCAAGTTTGTGGA
ATTGGTTTAACATAACAAATTGGCTGTGGTATATAAAATTATTCATAATGATAGTAGGAGGCTTGGTAGG
TTTAAGAATAGTTTTTGCTGTACTTTCTATAGTGAATAGAGTTAGGCAGGGATATTCACCATTATCGTTT
CAGACCCACCTCCCAACCCCGAGGGGACCCGACAGGCCCGAAGGAATAGAAGAAGAAGGTGGAGAGAGAG
ACAGAGACAGATCCATTCGATTAGTGAACGGATCGGCACTGCGTGCGCCAATTCTGCAGACAAATGGCAG
TATTCATCCACAATTTTAAAAGAAAAGGGGGGATTGGGGGGTACAGTGCAGGGGAAAGAATAGTAGACAT
AATAGCAACAGACATACAAACTAAAGAATTACAAAAACAAATTACAAAAATTCAAAATTTTCGGGTTTAT
TACAGGGACAGCAGAGATCCAGTTTGGTTAATTCTAG
