Features (pLannotate 1.2.2; 19 found; start..end, strand, type, name):
     49..96      +  promoter       EM7 promoter: synthetic bacterial promoter&nbsp
    115..489     +  CDS            BleoR: antibiotic-binding protein; Sh ble from Streptoalloteichus hindustanus; confers resistance to bleomycin, phleomycin, and Zeocin™
    499..624     +  CDS            ble (fragment): BLE_KLEPN - Experimental evidence at protein level: Swiss-Prot protein existence level 1. Binding protein with a strong affinity to the bleomycin family of antibiotics. Binds to CL990; an antimitotic-antibiotic compound. From Klebsiella pneumoniae.
    619..740     +  polyA_signal   SV40 poly(A) signal: SV40 polyadenylation signal
    813..829     -  protein_bind   lac operator: The lac repressor binds to the lac operator to inhibit transcription in E. coli. This inhibition can be relieved by adding lactose or isopropyl-β-D-thiogalactopyranoside (IPTG). lac repressor encoded by lacI
    837..867     -  promoter       lac promoter: promoter for the E. coli lac operon
    882..903     -  protein_bind   CAP binding site: CAP binding activates transcription in the presence of cAMP. E. coli catabolite activator protein
    916..1008    -  CDS            lacI (fragment): lac repressor; lacI; The lac repressor binds to the lac operator to inhibit transcription in E. coli. This inhibition can be relieved by adding lactose or isopropyl-β-D-thiogalactopyranoside (IPTG).
   1191..1779    -  rep_origin     ori: high-copy-number ColE1/pMB1/pBR322/pUC origin of replication
   1950..2810    -  CDS            AmpR: β-lactamase; bla; confers resistance to ampicillin, carbenicillin, and related antibiotics
   2811..2915    -  promoter       AmpR promoter: bla
   2974..3026    -  misc_feature   bom (fragment): basis of mobility region from pBR322
   3181..3560    +  enhancer       CMV enhancer: human cytomegalovirus immediate early enhancer
   3561..3760    +  promoter       CMV promoter: human cytomegalovirus (CMV) immediate early promoter
   3778..3958    +  LTR            5' LTR (truncated): truncated 5' long terminal repeat (LTR) from HIV-1
   3990..4214    +  polyA_signal   bGH poly(A) signal: bovine growth hormone polyadenylation signal
   4218..4239    +  promoter       SV40 promoter (fragment): SV40 enhancer and early promoter
   4260..4688    +  rep_origin     f1 ori (sequence partly withheld): f1 bacteriophage origin of replication; arrow indicates direction of (+) strand synthesis
   4702..1       +  promoter       SV40 promoter (across the origin): SV40 enhancer and early promoter
>Addgene plasmid #87781 | pSLIK 3XFLAG-EGFP-NLS hygro Sequencing Result | analyzer sequence | sequence record 174952
AAAGCTCCCGGGAGCTTGTATATCCATTTTCGGATCTGATCAGCACGTGTTGACAATTAATCATCGGCAT
AGTATATCGGCATAGTATAATACGACAAGGTGAGGAACTAAACCATGGCCAAGTTGACCAGTGCCGTTCC
GGTGCTCACCGCGCGCGACGTCGCCGGAGCGGTCGAGTTCTGGACCGACCGGCTCGGGTTCTCCCGGGAC
TTCGTGGAGGACGACTTCGCCGGTGTGGTCCGGGACGACGTGACCCTGTTCATCAGCGCGGTCCAGGACC
AGGTGGTGCCGGACAACACCCTGGCCTGGGTGTGGGTGCGCGGCCTGGACGAGCTGTACGCCGAGTGGTC
GGAGGTCGTGTCCACGAACTTCCGGGACGCCTCCGGGCCGGCCATGACCGAGATCGGCGAGCAGCCGTGG
GGGCGGGAGTTCGCCCTGCGCGACCCGGCCGGCAACTGCGTGCACTTCGTGGCCGAGGAGCAGGACTGAC
ACGTGCTACGAGATTTCGATTCCACCGCCGCCTTCTATGAAAGGTTGGGCTTCGGAATCGTTTTCCGGGA
CGCCGGCTGGATGATCCTCCAGCGCGGGGATCTCATGCTGGAGTTCTTCGCCCACCCCAACTTGTTTATT
GCAGCTTATAATGGTTACAAATAAAGCAATAGCATCACAAATTTCACAAATAAAGCATTTTTTTCACTGC
ATTCTAGTTGTGGTTTGTCCAAACTCATCAATGTATCTTATCATGTCTGTATACCGTCGACCTCTAGCTA
GAGCTTGGCGTAATCATGGTCATAGCTGTTTCCTGTGTGAAATTGTTATCCGCTCACAATTCCACACAAC
ATACGAGCCGGAAGCATAAAGTGTAAAGCCTGGGGTGCCTAATGAGTGAGCTAACTCACATTAATTGCGT
TGCGCTCACTGCCCGCTTTCCAGTCGGGAAACCTGTCGTGCCAGCTGCATTAATGAATCGGCCAACGCGC
GGGGAGAGGCGGTTTGCGTATTGGGCGCTCTTCCGCTTCCTCGCTCACTGACTCGCTGCGCTCGGTCGTT
CGGCTGCGGCGAGCGGTATCAGCTCACTCAAAGGCGGTAATACGGTTATCCACAGAATCAGGGGATAACG
CAGGAAAGAACATGTGAGCAAAAGGCCAGCAAAAGGCCAGGAACCGTAAAAAGGCCGCGTTGCTGGCGTT
TTTCCATAGGCTCCGCCCCCCTGACGAGCATCACAAAAATCGACGCTCAAGTCAGAGGTGGCGAAACCCG
ACAGGACTATAAAGATACCAGGCGTTTCCCCCTGGAAGCTCCCTCGTGCGCTCTCCTGTTCCGACCCTGC
CGCTTACCGGATACCTGTCCGCCTTTCTCCCTTCGGGAAGCGTGGCGCTTTCTCATAGCTCACGCTGTAG
GTATCTCAGTTCGGTGTAGGTCGTTCGCTCCAAGCTGGGCTGTGTGCACGAACCCCCCGTTCAGCCCGAC
CGCTGCGCCTTATCCGGTAACTATCGTCTTGAGTCCAACCCGGTAAGACACGACTTATCGCCACTGGCAG
CAGCCACTGGTAACAGGATTAGCAGAGCGAGGTATGTAGGCGGTGCTACAGAGTTCTTGAAGTGGTGGCC
TAACTACGGCTACACTAGAAGAACAGTATTTGGTATCTGCGCTCTGCTGAAGCCAGTTACCTTCGGAAAA
AGAGTTGGTAGCTCTTGATCCGGCAAACAAACCACCGCTGGTAGCGGTGGTTTTTTTGTTTGCAAGCAGC
AGATTACGCGCAGAAAAAAAGGATCTCAAGAAGATCCTTTGATCTTTTCTACGGGGTCTGACGCTCAGTG
GAACGAAAACTCACGTTAAGGGATTTTGGTCATGAGATTATCAAAAAGGATCTTCACCTAGATCCTTTTA
AATTAAAAATGAAGTTTTAAATCAATCTAAAGTATATATGAGTAAACTTGGTCTGACAGTTACCAATGCT
TAATCAGTGAGGCACCTATCTCAGCGATCTGTCTATTTCGTTCATCCATAGTTGCCTGACTCCCCGTCGT
GTAGATAACTACGATACGGGAGGGCTTACCATCTGGCCCCAGTGCTGCAATGATACCGCGAGACCCACGC
TCACCGGCTCCAGATTTATCAGCAATAAACCAGCCAGCCGGAAGGGCCGAGCGCAGAAGTGGTCCTGCAA
CTTTATCCGCCTCCATCCAGTCTATTAATTGTTGCCGGGAAGCTAGAGTAAGTAGTTCGCCAGTTAATAG
TTTGCGCAACGTTGTTGCCATTGCTACAGGCATCGTGGTGTCACGCTCGTCGTTTGGTATGGCTTCATTC
AGCTCCGGTTCCCAACGATCAAGGCGAGTTACATGATCCCCCATGTTGTGCAAAAAAGCGGTTAGCTCCT
TCGGTCCTCCGATCGTTGTCAGAAGTAAGTTGGCCGCAGTGTTATCACTCATGGTTATGGCAGCACTGCA
TAATTCTCTTACTGTCATGCCATCCGTAAGATGCTTTTCTGTGACTGGTGAGTACTCAACCAAGTCATTC
TGAGAATAGTGTATGCGGCGACCGAGTTGCTCTTGCCCGGCGTCAATACGGGATAATACCGCGCCACATA
GCAGAACTTTAAAAGTGCTCATCATTGGAAAACGTTCTTCGGGGCGAAAACTCTCAAGGATCTTACCGCT
GTTGAGATCCAGTTCGATGTAACCCACTCGTGCACCCAACTGATCTTCAGCATCTTTTACTTTCACCAGC
GTTTCTGGGTGAGCAAAAACAGGAAGGCAAAATGCCGCAAAAAAGGGAATAAGGGCGACACGGAAATGTT
GAATACTCATACTCTTCCTTTTTCAATATTATTGAAGCATTTATCAGGGTTATTGTCTCATGAGCGGATA
CATATTTGAATGTATTTAGAAAAATAAACAAATAGGGGTTCCGCGCACATTTCCCCGAAAAGTGCCACCT
GACGTCGACGGATCGGGAGATCTCCCGATCCCCTATGGTGCACTCTCAGTACAATCTGCTCTGATGCCGC
ATAGTTAAGCCAGTATCTGCTCCCTGCTTGTGTGTTGGAGGTCGCTGAGTAGTGCGCGAGCAAAATTTAA
GCTACAACAAGGCAAGGCTTGACCGACAATTGCATGAAGAATCTGCTTAGGGTTAGGCGTTTTGCGCTGC
TTCGCGATGTACGGGCCAGATATACGCGTTGACATTGATTATTGACTAGTTATTAATAGTAATCAATTAC
GGGGTCATTAGTTCATAGCCCATATATGGAGTTCCGCGTTACATAACTTACGGTAAATGGCCCGCCTGGC
TGACCGCCCAACGACCCCCGCCCATTGACGTCAATAATGACGTATGTTCCCATAGTAACGCCAATAGGGA
CTTTCCATTGACGTCAATGGGTGGAGTATTTACGGTAAACTGCCCACTTGGCAGTACATCAAGTGTATCA
TATGCCAAGTACGCCCCCTATTGACGTCAATGACGGTAAATGGCCCGCCTGGCATTATGCCCAGTACATG
ACCTTATGGGACTTTCCTACTTGGCAGTACATCTACGTATTAGTCATCGCTATTACCATGGTGATGCGGT
TTTGGCAGTACATCAATGGGCGTGGATAGCGGTTTGACTCACGGGGATTTCCAAGTCTCCACCCCATTGA
CGTCAATGGGAGTTTGTTTTGGCACCAAAATCAACGGGACTTTCCAAAATGTCGTAACAACTCCGCCCCA
TTGACGCAAATGGGCGGTAGGCGTGTACGGTGGGAGGTCTATATAAGCAGCGCGTTTTGCCTGTACTGGG
TCTCTCTGGTTAGACCAGATCTGAGCCTGGGAGCTCTCTGGCTAACTAGGGAACCCACTGCTTAAGCCTC
AATAAAGCTTGCCTTGAGTGCTTCAAGTAGTGTGTGCCCGTCTGTTGTGTGACTCTGGTAACTAGAGATC
CCTCAGACCCTTTTAGTCAGTGTGGAAAATCTCTAGCAGGGCCCGTTTAAACCCGCTGATCAGCCTCGAC
TGTGCCTTCTAGTTGCCAGCCATCTGTTGTTTGCCCCTCCCCCGTGCCTTCCTTGACCCTGGAAGGTGCC
ACTCCCACTGTCCTTTCCTAATAAAATGAGGAAATTGCATCGCATTGTCTGAGTAGGTGTCATTCTATTC
TGGGGGGTGGGGTGGGGCAGGACAGCAAGGGGGAGGATTGGGAAGACAATAGCAGGCATGCTGGGGATGC
GGTGGGCTCTATGGCTTCTGAGGCGGAAAGAACCAGCTGGGGCTCTAGGGGGTATCCCC
[124 nt withheld, positions 4260-4383]
C
[91 nt withheld, positions 4385-4475]
A
[49 nt withheld, positions 4477-4525]
CCTTTGACGTTGGAGTCCACGTTCTTT
[37 nt withheld, positions 4553-4589]
ACCCTATCTCGGTCTATTCTTTTGATTTATAAGGGATTTTGCCGATTTCGGCCTATTGGTTAAAAAATGA
GCTGATTTAACAAAAATTTAACGCGAATTAATTCTGTGGAATGTGTGTCAGTTAGGGTGTGGAAAGTCCC
CAGGCTCCCCAGCAGGCAGAAGTATGCAAAGCATGCATCTCAATTAGTCAGCAACCAGGTGTGGAAAGTC
CCCAGGCTCCCCAGCAGGCAGAAGTATGCAAAGCATGCATCTCAATTAGTCAGCAACCATAGTCCCGCCC
CTAACTCCGCCCATCCCGCCCCTAACTCCGCCCAGTTCCGCCCATTCTCCGCCCCATGGCTGACTAATTT
TTTTTATTTATGCAGAGGCCGAGGCCGCCTCTGCCTCTGAGCTATTCCAGAAGTAGTGAGGAGGCTTTTT
TGGAGGCCTAGGCTTTTGCAA
