>Addgene plasmid #87781 | pSLIK 3XFLAG-EGFP-NLS hygro | depositor partial sequence | sequence record 171295 | ORF
ATGGACTACAAAGACCATGACGGTGATTATAAAGATCATGACATCGATTACAAGGATGACGATGACAAGA
CTAGTGTGAGCAAGGGCGAGGAGCTGTTCACCGGGGTGGTGCCCATCCTGGTCGAGCTGGACGGCGACGT
AAACGGCCACAAGTTCAGCGTGTCTGGCGAGGGCGAGGGCGATGCCACCTACGGCAAGCTGACCCTGAAG
TTCATCTGCACCACCGGCAAGCTGCCCGTGCCCTGGCCCACCCTCGTGACCACCCTGACCTACGGCGTGC
AGTGCTTCAGCCGCTACCCCGACCACATGAAGCAGCACGACTTCTTCAAGTCCGCCATGCCCGAAGGCTA
CGTCCAGGAGCGCACCATCTTCTTCAAGGACGACGGCAACTACAAGACCCGCGCCGAGGTGAAGTTCGAG
GGCGACACCCTGGTGAACCGCATCGAGCTGAAGGGCATCGACTTCAAGGAGGACGGCAACATCCTGGGGC
ACAAGCTGGAGTACAACTACAACAGCCACAACGTCTATATCATGGCCGACAAGCAGAAGAACGGCATCAA
GGCGAACTTCAAGATCCGCCACAACATCGAGGACGGCAGCGTGCAGCTCGCCGACCACTACCAGCAGAAC
ACCCCCATCGGCGACGGCCCCGTGCTGCTGCCCGACAACCACTACCTGAGCACCCAGTCCGCCCTGAGCA
AAGACCCCAACGAGAAGCGCGATCACATGGTCCTGCTGGAGTTCGTGACCGCCGCCGGGATCACTCTCGG
CATGGACGAGCTGTACAAGTCCAAGGGTGGGCGCGCCGACGGTGGTTCTGGTCCGAAGAAAAAACGTAAA
GTGTAG
